Addgene plasmid #63690: pCVD27
Purpose: 540bp ctxA gene probe EcoRI linkered
Depositing lab: James Kaper. Depositing organization: University of Maryland, Baltimore. Publication: DNA probes for pathogenic Vibrio species (book). Kaper JB, Morris Jr. JG, and Nishibuchi M. DNA probes for infectious disease. CRC Press, Inc., Boca Raton, FL. FC Tenover (Ed.) p. 65-77, 1988.
Backbone
  Vector backbone: pBR322
  Backbone manufacturer: NEB
  Vector type: Bacterial Expression
Growth in bacteria
  Bacterial resistance: Ampicillin and Tetracycline, 100 & 10 μg/mL
  Growth temperature: 37°C
  Growth strain: DH5alpha
  Copy number: Unknown
Gene/Insert
  Gene/Insert name: ctxA
  Cloning method: Unknown
  Sequencing primers: 5′ pBRrevBam
Terms and licenses: Academic/Nonprofit Terms; Industry Terms: Not Available to Industry
Depositor comments: Kaper, J. B., J. G. Morris, Jr., and M. Nishibuchi. 1988. DNA probes for pathogenic Vibrio species, p. 65-77. In F. C. Tenover (ed.), DNA probes for infectious disease. CRC Press, Inc., Boca, Raton, Fla.
How to cite: pCVD27 was a gift from James Kaper (Addgene plasmid # 63690 ; http://n2t.net/addgene:63690 ; RRID:Addgene_63690)
