[The description below was written by a language model from this plasmid's Addgene catalogue record.]
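Description:
pCVD27 is a pBR322-based bacterial plasmid that carries a roughly 540 bp fragment of ctxA, the gene generally known to encode the enzymatically active A subunit of cholera toxin in Vibrio cholerae. The record describes the fragment as "EcoRI linkered", meaning that EcoRI linkers were added to its ends so that it can be released from the vector as a discrete piece by EcoRI digestion. The exact cloning method and insertion site are not stated. Selection is listed as both ampicillin and tetracycline, which indicates that both of the pBR322 resistance genes remain functional and is consistent with insertion at a site, such as the pBR322 EcoRI site, that lies outside both markers. As a pBR322 derivative the plasmid would replicate in E. coli from the pMB1-type origin of that backbone, although the record lists copy number as unknown.

Although catalogued under the "bacterial expression" vector type, the stated purpose is to serve as a source of a gene probe rather than to produce protein. No promoter driving the insert, tag or reporter is recorded, and a 540 bp fragment would represent only part of the ctxA coding region. The associated reference concerns DNA probes for pathogenic Vibrio species, so the typical use is to excise and label the ctxA fragment for hybridisation assays, such as colony blots or Southern blots, that detect cholera toxin genes and distinguish toxigenic from non-toxigenic isolates. No feature table or sequence annotation accompanies the record, so the orientation and precise boundaries of the insert cannot be given.
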