>Addgene plasmid #63690 | pCVD27 | addgene partial sequence | sequence record 108140 | pBRrevBam 5'-GGTGATGTCGGCGATATAGG-3'
CCGGCCACGATGCGTCCGGCGTAGAGGATCCACAGGACGGGTGTGGTCGCCATGATCGCGTAGTCGATAG
TGGCTCCAAGTAGCGAAGCGAGCAGGACTGGGCGGCGGCCAAAGCGGTCGGACAGTGCTCCGAGAACGGG
TGCGCATAGAAATTGCATCAACGCATATAGCGCTAGCAGCACGCCATAGTGACTGGCGATGCTGTCGGAA
TGGACGATATCCCGCAAGAGGCCCGGCAGTACCGGCATAACCAAGCCTATGCCTACAGCATCCAGGGTGA
CGGTGCCGAGGATGACGATGAGCGCATTGTTAGATTTCATACACGGTGCCTGACTGCGTTAGCAATTTAA
CTGTGATAAACTACCGCATTAAAGCTTATCGATGATAAGCTGTCAAACATGAGAATTCCCGATGATCTTG
GAGCATTCCCACAACCCGGCGGTGCATGATGAATCCACGGCTCTTCCCTCCAAGCTCTATGCTCCGGAGG
GAAACCTGCCAATCCATAACCATCTGCTGCTGGAGCAATATCTAAGTTACTGTAATATCTATCTCTGTAG
CCCCTATTACGATGTAATTGTTCATCAAGCACCCCAAAATGAACTCGATACCATCCATATATTTGGGAGT
ATGGAATCCCACCTAAAGCAGAAACTTCTTGTTCATCTGGATGAGGACTGTATGCCCCTAATACATCATT
AACGTTAAACATGTTGGGTGCAGTGGCTATAACATATATATAATAAGTAGAATGACCAGACAATATAGTT
TGACCCACTAAGTGGGCACTTCTCAAACTAATTGAGGTGGAA
