>Addgene plasmid #63690 | pCVD27 | addgene partial sequence | sequence record 108226 | pBRforEco 5'-AATAGGCGTATCACGAGGC-3'
GCAGTCAGGTGGTCTTATGCCAAGAGGACAGAGTGAGTACTTTGACCGAGGTACTCAAATGAATATCAAC
CTTTATGATCATGCAAGAGGAACTCAGACGGGATTTGTTAGGCACGATGATGGATATGTTTCCACCTCAA
TTAGTTTGAGAAGTGCCCACTTAGTGGGTCAAACTATATTGTCTGGTCATTCTACTTATTATATATATGT
TATAGCCACTGCACCCAACATGTTTAACGTTAATGATGTATTAGGGGCATACAGTCCTCATCCAGATGAA
CAAGAAGTTTCTGCTTTAGGTGGGATTCCATACTCCCAAATATATGGATGGTATCGAGTTCATTTTGGGG
TGCTTGATGAACAATTACATCGTAATAGGGGCTACAGAGATAGATATTACAGTAACTTAGATATTGCTCC
AGCAGCAGATGGTTATGGATTGGCAGGTTTCCCTCCGGAGCATAGAGCTTGGAGGGAAGAGCCGTGGATT
CATCATGCACCGCCGGGTTGTGGGAATGCTCCAAGATCATCGGGAATTCTCATGTTTGACAGCTTATCAT
CGATAAGCTTTAATGCGGTAGTTTATCACAGTTAAATTGCTAACGCAGTCAGGCACCGTGTATGAAATCT
AACAATGCGCTCATCGTCATCCTCGGCACCGTCACCCTGGATGCTGTAGGCATAGGCTTGGTTATGCCGG
TACTGCCGGGCCTCTTGCGGGATATCGTCCATTCCGACAGCATCGCCAGTCACTATGGCGTGCTGCTAGC
GCTATATGCGTTGATGCAATTTCTATGCGCACCCGTTCTCGGAGCACTGTCCGACCGCTTTGGCCGCCGC
CCAGTCCTGCTCGCTTCGCTACTTGGAGCCACTATCGACTACGCGATCATGGCGACCACAC
